>Addgene plasmid #208417 | pKLV2-U6gRNA5(hBIRC2_2b)-PGKpuro2ABFP-W | addgene full sequence | sequence record 415884 | Addgene NGS Result
GTCAATAATGACGTATGTTCCCATAGTAACGCCAATAGGGACTTTCCATTGACGTCAATGGGTGGAGTAT
TTACGGTAAACTGCCCACTTGGCAGTACATCAAGTGTATCATATGCCAAGTACGCCCCCTATTGACGTCA
ATGACGGTAAATGGCCCGCCTGGCATTATGCCCAGTACATGACCTTATGGGACTTTCCTACTTGGCAGTA
CATCTACGTATTAGTCATCGCTATTACCATGGTGATGCGGTTTTGGCAGTACATCAATGGGCGTGGATAG
CGGTTTGACTCACGGGGATTTCCAAGTCTCCACCCCATTGACGTCAATGGGAGTTTGTTTTGGCACCAAA
ATCAACGGGACTTTCCAAAATGTCGTAACAACTCCGCCCCATTGACGCAAATGGGCGGTAGGCGTGTACG
GTGGGAGGTCTATATAAGCAGCGCGTTTTGCCTGTACTGGGTCTCTCTGGTTAGACCAGATCTGAGCCTG
GGAGCTCTCTGGCTAACTAGGGAACCCACTGCTTAAGCCTCAATAAAGCTTGCCTTGAGTGCTTCAAGTA
GTGTGTGCCCGTCTGTTGTGTGACTCTGGTAACTAGAGATCCCTCAGACCCTTTTAGTCAGTGTGGAAAA
TCTCTAGCAGTGGCGCCCGAACAGGGACTTGAAAGCGAAAGGGAAACCAGAGGAGCTCTCTCGACGCAGG
ACTCGGCTTGCTGAAGCGCGCACGGCAAGAGGCGAGGGGCGGCGACTGGTGAGTACGCCAAAAATTTTGA
CTAGCGGAGGCTAGAAGGAGAGAGATGGGTGCGAGAGCGTCAGTATTAAGCGGGGGAGAATTAGATCGCG
ATGGGAAAAAATTCGGTTAAGGCCAGGGGGAAAGAAAAAATATAAATTAAAACATATAGTATGGGCAAGC
AGGGAGCTAGAACGATTCGCAGTTAATCCTGGCCTGTTAGAAACATCAGAAGGCTGTAGACAAATACTGG
GACAGCTACAACCATCCCTTCAGACAGGATCAGAAGAACTTAGATCATTATATAATACAGTAGCAACCCT
CTATTGTGTGCATCAAAGGATAGAGATAAAAGACACCAAGGAAGCTTTAGACAAGATAGAGGAAGAGCAA
AACAAAAGTAAGACCACCGCACAGCAAGCGGCCGGCCGCGCTGATCTTCAGACCTGGAGGAGGAGATATG
AGGGACAATTGGAGAAGTGAATTATATAAATATAAAGTAGTAAAAATTGAACCATTAGGAGTAGCACCCA
CCAAGGCAAAGAGAAGAGTGGTGCAGAGAGAAAAAAGAGCAGTGGGAATAGGAGCTTTGTTCCTTGGGTT
CTTGGGAGCAGCAGGAAGCACTATGGGCGCAGCGTCAATGACGCTGACGGTACAGGCCAGACAATTATTG
TCTGGTATAGTGCAGCAGCAGAACAATTTGCTGAGGGCTATTGAGGCGCAACAGCATCTGTTGCAACTCA
CAGTCTGGGGCATCAAGCAGCTCCAGGCAAGAATCCTGGCTGTGGAAAGATACCTAAAGGATCAACAGCT
CCTGGGGATTTGGGGTTGCTCTGGAAAACTCATTTGCACCACTGCTGTGCCTTGGAATGCTAGTTGGAGT
AATAAATCTCTGGAACAGATTTGGAATCACACGACCTGGATGGAGTGGGACAGAGAAATTAACAATTACA
CAAGCTTAATACACTCCTTAATTGAAGAATCGCAAAACCAGCAAGAAAAGAATGAACAAGAATTATTGGA
ATTAGATAAATGGGCAAGTTTGTGGAATTGGTTTAACATAACAAATTGGCTGTGGTATATAAAATTATTC
ATAATGATAGTAGGAGGCTTGGTAGGTTTAAGAATAGTTTTTGCTGTACTTTCTATAGTGAATAGAGTTA
GGCAGGGATATTCACCATTATCGTTTCAGACCCACCTCCCAACCCCGAGGGGACCCGACAGGCCCGAAGG
AATAGAAGAAGAAGGTGGAGAGAGAGACAGAGACAGATCCATTCGATTAGTGAACGGATCGGCACTGCGT
GCGCCAATTCTGCAGACAAATGGCAGTATTCATCCACAATTTTAAAAGAAAAGGGGGGATTGGGGGGTAC
AGTGCAGGGGAAAGAATAGTAGACATAATAGCAACAGACATACAAACTAAAGAATTACAAAAACAAATTA
CAAAAATTCAAAATTTTCGGGTTTATTACAGGGACAGCAGAGATCCAGTTTGGTTAGTACCGGGCCCTAC
GCGTCCAAGGTCGGGCAGGAAGAGGGCCTATTTCCCATGATTCCTTCATATTTGCATATACGATACAAGG
CTGTTAGAGAGATAATTAGAATTAATTTGACTGTAAACACAAAGATATTAGTACAAAATACGTGACGTAG
AAAGTAATAATTTCTTGGGTAGTTTGCAGTTTTAAAATTATGTTTTAAAATGGACTATCATATGCTTACC
GTAACTTGAAAGTATTTCGATTTCTTGGCTTTATATATCTTGTGGAAAGGACGAAACACCGTGCTATGTC
AGAACACCGGGTTTAAGAGCTATGCTGGAAACAGCATAGCAAGTTTAAATAAGGCTAGTCCGTTATCAAC
TTGAAAAAGTGGCACCGAGTCGGTGCTTTTTTTGGATCCAATTCTACCGGGTAGGGGAGGCGCTTTTCCC
AAGGCAGTCTGGAGCATGCGCTTTAGCAGCCCCGCTGGGCACTTGGCGCTACACAAGTGGCCTCTGGCCT
CGCACACATTCCACATCCACCGGTAGGCGCCAACCGGCTCCGTTCTTTGGTGGCCCCTTCGCGCCACCTT
CTACTCCTCCCCTAGTCAGGAAGTTCCCCCCCGCCCCGCAGCTCGCGTCGTGCAGGACGTGACAAATGGA
AGTAGCACGTCTCACTAGTCTCGTGCAGATGGACAGCACCGCTGAGCAATGGAAGCGGGTAGGCCTTTGG
GGCAGCGGCCAATAGCAGCTTTGCTCCTTCGCTTTCTGGGCTCAGAGGCTGGGAAGGGGTGGGTCCGGGG
GCGGGCTCAGGGGCGGGCTCAGGGGCGGGGCGGGCGCCCGAAGGTCCTCCGGAGGCCCGGCATTCTGCAC
GCTTCAAAAGCGCACGTCTGCCGCGCTGTTCTCCTCTTCCTCATCTCCGGGACTTTCGACCTGCATCCAT
CTAGATCTCGAGCAGCTGAAGCTTACCATGACCGAGTACAAGCCCACGGTGCGCCTCGCCACCCGCGACG
ACGTCCCCAGGGCCGTACGCACCCTCGCCGCCGCGTTCGCCGACTACCCCGCCACGCGCCACACCGTCGA
TCCGGACCGCCACATCGAGCGGGTCACCGAGCTGCAAGAACTCTTCCTCACGCGCGTCGGGCTCGACATC
GGCAAGGTGTGGGTCGCGGACGACGGCGCCGCGGTGGCGGTCTGGACCACGCCGGAGAGCGTCGAAGCGG
GGGCGGTGTTCGCCGAGATCGGCCCGCGCATGGCCGAGTTGAGCGGTTCCCGGCTGGCCGCGCAGCAACA
GATGGAAGGCCTCCTGGCGCCGCACCGGCCCAAGGAGCCCGCGTGGTTCCTGGCCACCGTCGGCGTCTCG
CCCGACCACCAGGGCAAGGGTCTGGGCAGCGCCGTCGTGCTCCCCGGAGTGGAGGCGGCCGAGCGCGCCG
GGGTGCCCGCCTTCCTGGAGACCTCCGCGCCCCGCAACCTCCCCTTCTACGAGCGGCTCGGCTTCACCGT
CACCGCCGACGTCGAGGTGCCCGAAGGACCGCGCACCTGGTGCATGACCCGCAAGCCCGGTGCCGGCGGC
GGGTCCGGAGGAGAGGGCAGAGGAAGTCTCCTAACATGCGGTGACGTGGAGGAGAATCCTGGCCCAATGA
GCGAGCTGATTAAGGAGAACATGCACATGAAGCTGTACATGGAGGGCACCGTGGACAACCATCACTTCAA
GTGCACATCCGAGGGCGAAGGCAAGCCCTACGAGGGCACCCAGACCATGAGAATCAAGGTGGTCGAGGGC
GGCCCTCTCCCCTTCGCCTTCGACATCCTGGCTACTAGCTTCCTCTACGGCAGCAAGACCTTCATCAACC
ACACCCAGGGCATCCCCGACTTCTTCAAGCAGTCCTTCCCTGAGGGCTTCACATGGGAGAGAGTCACCAC
ATACGAGGACGGGGGCGTGCTGACCGCTACCCAGGACACCAGCCTCCAGGACGGCTGCCTCATCTACAAC
GTCAAGATCAGAGGGGTGAACTTCACATCCAACGGCCCTGTGATGCAGAAGAAAACACTCGGCTGGGAGG
CCTTCACCGAGACGCTGTACCCCGCTGACGGCGGCCTGGAAGGCAGAAACGACATGGCCCTGAAGCTCGT
GGGCGGGAGCCATCTGATCGCAAACATCAAGACCACATATAGATCCAAGAAACCCGCTAAGAACCTCAAG
ATGCCTGGCGTCTACTATGTGGACTACAGACTGGAAAGAATCAAGGAGGCCAACAACGAGACCTACGTCG
AGCAGCACGAGGTGGCAGTGGCCAGATACTGCGACCTCCCTAGCAAACTGGGGCACAAGCTTAATTGAGC
GGCCGCTCAACCTCTGGATTACAAAATTTGTGAAAGATTGACTGGTATTCTTAACTATGTTGCTCCTTTT
ACGCTATGTGGATACGCTGCTTTAATGCCTTTGTATCATGCTATTGCTTCCCGTATGGCTTTCATTTTCT
CCTCCTTGTATAAATCCTGGTTGCTGTCTCTTTATGAGGAGTTGTGGCCCGTTGTCAGGCAACGTGGCGT
GGTGTGCACTGTGTTTGCTGACGCAACCCCCACTGGTTGGGGCATTGCCACCACCTGTCAGCTCCTTTCC
GGGACTTTCGCTTTCCCCCTCCCTATTGCCACGGCGGAACTCATCGCCGCCTGCCTTGCCCGCTGCTGGA
CAGGGGCTCGGCTGTTGGGCACTGACAATTCCGTGGTGTTGTCGGGGAAATCATCGTCCTTTCCTTGGCT
GCTCGCCTGTGTTGCCACCTGGATTCTGCGCGGGACGTCCTTCTGCTACGTCCCTTCGGCCCTCAATCCA
GCGGACCTTCCTTCCCGCGGCCTGCTGCCGGCTCTGCGGCCTCTTCCGCGTCTACGCCTTCGCCCTCAGA
CGAGTCGGATCTCCCTTTGGGCCGCCTCCCCGCAGGTACCTTTAAGACCAATGACTTACAAGGCAGCTGT
AGATCTTAGCCACTTTTTAAAAGAAAAGGGGGGACTGGAAGGGCTAATTCACTCCCAAAGAAGTCAAGAT
CTGCTTTTTGCCTGTACTGGGTCTCTCTGGTTAGACCAGAGTCTCTCTGGTTAGACCAGATCTGAGCCTG
GGAGCTCTCTGGCTAACTAGGGAACCCACTGCTTAAGCCTCAATAAAGCTTGCCTTGAGTGCTTCAAGTA
GTGTGTGCCCGTCTGTTGTGTGACTCTGGTAACTAGAGATCCCTCAGACCCTTTTAGTCAGTGTGGAAAA
TCTCTAGCAGTTTAAACCCGCTGATCAGCCTCGACTGTGCCTTCTAGTTGCCAGCCATCTGTTGTTTGCC
CCTCCCCCGTGCCTTCCTTGACCCTGGAAGGTGCCACTCCCACTGTCCTTTCCTAATAAAATGAGGAAAT
TGCATCGCATTGTCTGAGTAGGTGTCATTCTATTCTGGGGGGTGGGGTGGGGCAGGACAGCAAGGGGGAG
GATTGGGAAGTCAATAGCAGGCATGCTGGGGATGCGGTGGGCTCTATGGGCGGCCGTTAATTAAGCTTTT
GTTCCCTTTAGTGAGGGTTAATTGCGCGCTTGGCGTAATCATGGTCATAGCTGTTTCCTGTGTGAAATTG
TTATCCGCTCACAATTCCACACAACATACGAGCCGGGAGCATAAAGTGTAAAGCCTGGGGTGCCTAATGA
GTGAGCTAACTCACATTAATTGCGTTGCGCTCACTGCCCGCTTTCCAGTCGGGAAACCTGTCGTGCCAGC
TGCATTAATGAATCGGCCAACGCGCGGGGAGAGGCGGTTTGCGTATTGGGCGCTCTTCCGCTTCCTCGCT
CACTGACTCGCTGCGCTCGGTCGTTCGGCTGCGGCGAGCGGTATCAGCTCACTCAAAGGCGGTAATACGG
TTATCCACAGAATCAGGGGATAACGCAGGAAAGAACATGTGAGCAAAAGGCCAGCAAAAGGCCAGGAACC
GTAAAAAGGCCGCGTTGCTGGCGTTTTTCCATAGGCTCCGCCCCCCTGACGAGCATCACAAAAATCGACG
CTCAAGTCAGAGGTGGCGAAACCCGACAGGACTATAAAGATACCAGGCGTTTCCCCCTGGAAGCTCCCTC
GTGCGCTCTCCTGTTCCGACCCTGCCGCTTACCGGATACCTGTCCGCCTTTCTCCCTTCGGGAAGCGTGG
CGCTTTCTCATAGCTCACGCTGTAGGTATCTCAGTTCGGTGTAGGTCGTTCGCTCCAAGCTGGGCTGTGT
GCACGAACCCCCCGTTCAGCCCGACCGCTGCGCCTTATCCGGTAACTATCGTCTTGAGTCCAACCCGGTA
AGACACGACTTATCGCCACTGGCAGCAGCCACTGGTAACAGGATTAGCAGAGCGAGGTATGTAGGCGGTG
CTACAGAGTTCTTGAAGTGGTGGCCTAACTACGGCTACACTAGAAGAACAGTATTTGGTATCTGCGCTCT
GCTGAAGCCAGTTACCTTCGGAAAAAGAGTTGGTAGCTCTTGATCCGGCAAACAAACCACCGCTGGTAGC
GGTGGTTTTTTTGTTTGCAAGCAGCAGATTACGCGCAGAAAAAAAGGATCTCAAGAAGATCCTTTGATCT
TTTCTACGGGGTCTGACGCTCAGTGGAACGAAAACTCACGTTAAGGGATTTTGGTCATGAGATTATCAAA
AAGGATCTTCACCTAGATCCTTTTAAATTAAAAATGAAGTTTTAAATCAATCTAAAGTATATATGAGTAA
ACTTGGTCTGACAGTTACCAATGCTTAATCAGTGAGGCACCTATCTCAGCGATCTGTCTATTTCGTTCAT
CCATAGTTGCCTGACTCCCCGTCGTGTAGATAACTACGATACGGGAGGGCTTACCATCTGGCCCCAGTGC
TGCAATGATACCGCGAGACCCACGCTCACCGGCTCCAGATTTATCAGCAATAAACCAGCCAGCCGGAAGG
GCCGAGCGCAGAAGTGGTCCTGCAACTTTATCCGCCTCCATCCAGTCTATTAATTGTTGCCGGGAAGCTA
GAGTAAGTAGTTCGCCAGTTAATAGTTTGCGCAACGTTGTTGCCATTGCTACAGGCATCGTGGTGTCACG
CTCGTCGTTTGGTATGGCTTCATTCAGCTCCGGTTCCCAACGATCAAGGCGAGTTACATGATCCCCCATG
TTGTGCAAAAAAGCGGTTAGCTCCTTCGGTCCTCCGATCGTTGTCAGAAGTAAGTTGGCCGCAGTGTTAT
CACTCATGGTTATGGCAGCACTGCATAATTCTCTTACTGTCATGCCATCCGTAAGATGCTTTTCTGTGAC
TGGTGAGTACTCAACCAAGTCATTCTGAGAATAGTGTATGCGGCGACCGAGTTGCTCTTGCCCGGCGTCA
ATACGGGATAATACCGCGCCACATAGCAGAACTTTAAAAGTGCTCATCATTGGAAAACGTTCTTCGGGGC
GAAAACTCTCAAGGATCTTACCGCTGTTGAGATCCAGTTCGATGTAACCCACTCGTGCACCCAACTGATC
TTCAGCATCTTTTACTTTCACCAGCGTTTCTGGGTGAGCAAAAACAGGAAGGCAAAATGCCGCAAAAAAG
GGAATAAGGGCGACACGGAAATGTTGAATACTCATACTCTTCCTTTTTCAATATTATTGAAGCATTTATC
AGGGTTATTGTCTCATGAGCGGATACATATTTGAATGTATTTAGAAAAATAAACAAATAGGGGTTCCGCG
CACATTTCCCCGAAAAGTGCCACCTAAATTGTAAGCGTTAATATTTTGTTAAAATTCGCGTTAAATTTTT
GTTAAATCAGCTCATTTTTTAACCAATAGGCCGAAATCGGCAAAATCCCTTATAAATCAAAAGAATAGAC
CGAGATAGGGT
[37 nt withheld, positions 8062-8098]
AAAGAACGTGGACTCCAACGTCAAAGG
[49 nt withheld, positions 8126-8174]
T
[91 nt withheld, positions 8176-8266]
G
[124 nt withheld, positions 8268-8391]
CCCATTCGCCATTCAGGCTGCGCAACTGTTGGGAAGGGCGATCGGTGCGGGCCTCTTCGCTATTACGCCA
GCTGGCGAAAGGGGGATGTGCTGCAAGGCGATTAAGTTGGGTAACGCCAGGGTTTTCCCAGTCACGACGT
TGTAAAACGACGGCCAGTGAGCGCGCGTAATACGACTCACTATAGGGCGAATTGACTAGTACATAACTTA
CGGTAAATGGCCCGCCTGGCTGACCGCCCAACGACCCCCGCCCATTGAC
Features (pLannotate 1.2.2; 28 found; start..end, strand, type, name):
    242..441     +  promoter       CMV promoter: human cytomegalovirus (CMV) immediate early promoter
    459..639     +  LTR            5' LTR (truncated): truncated 5' long terminal repeat (LTR) from HIV-1
    686..811     +  misc_feature   HIV-1 Ψ: packaging signal of human immunodeficiency virus type 1
    795..1133    +  CDS            HIV-1 gag (fragment): gag protein from human immunodeficiency virus 1; gag
   1310..1543    +  misc_feature   RRE: The Rev response element (RRE) of HIV-1 allows for Rev-dependent mRNA export from the nucleus to the cytoplasm.
   1920..2020    +  CDS            Rev (fragment): human immunodeficiency virus 1 (HIV-1) Rev protein; rev; enhances nuclear export of unspliced and incompletely spliced viral mRNAs
   2070..2187    +  misc_feature   cPPT/CTS: central polypurine tract and central termination sequence of HIV-1
   2262..2502    +  promoter       U6 promoter: RNA polymerase III promoter for human U6 snRNA
   2549..2616    +  misc_RNA       tracrRNA (fragment): trans-activating CRISPR RNA for the Streptococcus pyogenes CRISPR/Cas9 system
   2639..3138    +  promoter       PGK promoter: mouse phosphoglycerate kinase 1 promoter
   3178..3774    +  CDS            PuroR (fragment): puromycin N-acetyltransferase; pac from Streptomyces; confers resistance to puromycin
   3847..4545    +  CDS            TagBFP: TagBFP is a basic (constitutively fluorescent) blue fluorescent protein published in 2008, derived from Entacmaea quadricolor. It is reported to be a very rapidly-maturing monomer with very low acid sensitivity.
   4557..5143    +  misc_feature   WPRE: woodchuck hepatitis virus posttranscriptional regulatory element
   5137..5283    +  CDS            nef (fragment): NEF_HV1LA - Experimental evidence at protein level: Swiss-Prot protein existence level 1. Extracellular Nef protein targets CD4(+) T-lymphocytes for apoptosis by interacting with CXCR4 surface receptors. From Human immunodeficiency virus type 1 group M subtype B (isolate Lai) (HIV-1).
   5291..5469    +  LTR            5' LTR (truncated): truncated 5' long terminal repeat (LTR) from HIV-1
   5495..5606    +  polyA_signal   bGH poly(A) signal: bovine growth hormone polyadenylation signal
   5745..5763    -  promoter       T3 promoter: promoter for bacteriophage T3 RNA polymerase
   5808..5824    -  protein_bind   lac operator: The lac repressor binds to the lac operator to inhibit transcription in E. coli. This inhibition can be relieved by adding lactose or isopropyl-β-D-thiogalactopyranoside (IPTG). lac repressor encoded by lacI
   5832..5862    -  promoter       lac promoter: promoter for the E. coli lac operon
   5877..5898    -  protein_bind   CAP binding site: CAP binding activates transcription in the presence of cAMP. E. coli catabolite activator protein
   5911..6003    -  CDS            lacI (fragment): lac repressor; lacI; The lac repressor binds to the lac operator to inhibit transcription in E. coli. This inhibition can be relieved by adding lactose or isopropyl-β-D-thiogalactopyranoside (IPTG).
   6186..6774    -  rep_origin     ori: high-copy-number ColE1/pMB1/pBR322/pUC origin of replication
   6945..7805    -  CDS            AmpR: β-lactamase; bla; confers resistance to ampicillin, carbenicillin, and related antibiotics
   7806..7910    -  promoter       AmpR promoter: bla
   7963..8391    -  rep_origin     f1 ori (sequence partly withheld): f1 bacteriophage origin of replication; arrow indicates direction of (+) strand synthesis
   8396..8551    -  CDS            lacZα (fragment): LacZα fragment of β-galactosidase; lacZ fragment
   8559..8577    +  promoter       T7 promoter: promoter for bacteriophage T7 RNA polymerase
   8591..241     +  enhancer       CMV enhancer (across the origin): human cytomegalovirus immediate early enhancer
