[The description below was written by a language model from this plasmid's Addgene catalogue record and pLannotate feature annotations shown in this document.]
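Description:
pKLV2-U6gRNA5(hBIRC2_2b)-PGKpuro2ABFP-W is a lentiviral CRISPR guide RNA vector, about 8.65 kb, that expresses a single guide targeting the human BIRC2 gene (which encodes cIAP1). It was made by inserting the guide oligonucleotides into the BbsI sites of the parental pKLV2-U6gRNA5(BbsI)-PGKpuro2ABFP-W backbone, and both sites were destroyed in the process. In bacteria the plasmid replicates from a high-copy ColE1/pUC-type origin and is selected through the β-lactamase (ampicillin resistance) gene. An f1 origin, T7 and T3 promoters, and lac/lacZα remnants are carried over from the cloning backbone.

The viral genome is transcribed from a CMV enhancer/promoter fused to a truncated HIV-1 5′ LTR. It contains the Ψ packaging signal with a partial gag sequence, the RRE for Rev-dependent nuclear export, and the cPPT/CTS. It ends in a truncated 3′ LTR followed by a bGH polyadenylation signal.

Two expression units sit between these elements. A human U6 RNA polymerase III promoter drives the BIRC2 spacer joined to an S. pyogenes Cas9 guide scaffold. A mouse PGK promoter drives puromycin N-acetyltransferase linked, as the name indicates, through a 2A peptide to TagBFP. A WPRE downstream of TagBFP enhances transcript expression.

Transduced cells can therefore be selected with puromycin or tracked and sorted by blue fluorescence. No Cas9 coding sequence is annotated, so the nuclease must be supplied separately, for example in a Cas9-expressing cell line. The record indicates use for BIRC2 disruption in human cells, and the associated work concerns TNF/NF-κB pathway dependency and IAP antagonist sensitivity in oral squamous cell carcinoma.
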