Addgene plasmid #208417: pKLV2-U6gRNA5(hBIRC2_2b)-PGKpuro2ABFP-W
Purpose: Lentiviral gRNA plasmid targeting human BIRC2 gene, co-expression of BFP tag
Depositing lab: Sok Ching Cheong. Depositing organization: Cancer Research Malaysia. Publication: High TNF and NF-kappaB Pathway Dependency Are Associated with AZD5582 Sensitivity in OSCC via CASP8-Dependent Apoptosis. Chai AWY, Tan YH, Ooi S, Yee PS, Yee SM, Lightfoot H, Barthorpe S, Garnett MJ, Cheong SC. Cancer Res Commun. 2024 Nov 1;4(11):2919-2932. doi: 10.1158/2767-9764.CRC-24-0136. PubMed 39360810.
Backbone
  Vector backbone: pKLV2-U6gRNA5(BbsI)-PGKpuro2ABFP-W
  Backbone size w/o insert (bp): 8648
  Vector type: Mammalian Expression, Lentiviral, CRISPR
  Selectable markers: Puromycin ; BFP
Growth in bacteria
  Bacterial resistance: Ampicillin, 100 μg/mL
  Growth temperature: 37°C
  Growth strain: NEB Stable
  Copy number: Unknown
Gene/Insert
  Gene/Insert name: BIRC2
  gRNA/shRNA sequence: GTGCTATGTCAGAACACCGG
  Species: H. sapiens (human)
  Mutation: N/A
  Entrez Gene: BIRC2 (a.k.a. API1, HIAP2, Hiap-2, MIHB, RNF48, c-IAP1, cIAP1)
  Promoter: human U6
  Cloning method: Restriction Enzyme; 5′ cloning site BbsI (destroyed during cloning); 3′ cloning site BbsI (destroyed during cloning)
  Sequencing primers: 5′ AGATAATTAGAATTAATTTGACTG
Terms and licenses: Academic/Nonprofit Terms; Industry Terms: Not Available to Industry
Depositor comments: Used BbsI enzyme to clone in gRNA targeting gene of interest.
How to cite: pKLV2-U6gRNA5(hBIRC2_2b)-PGKpuro2ABFP-W was a gift from Sok Ching Cheong (Addgene plasmid # 208417 ; http://n2t.net/addgene:208417 ; RRID:Addgene_208417)
